>Addgene plasmid #14989 | pBlue-hFX(T133A)-HA | depositor partial sequence | sequence record 8201 | Author sequence
GGATCCGCCGGAGCAGCATGTGGACTCTCGGGCGCCGCGCAGTAGCCGGCCTCCTGGCGTCACCCAGCCC
GGCCCAGGCCCAGACCCTCACCCGGGTCCCGCGGCCGGCAGAGTTGGCCCCACTCTGCGGCCGCCGTGGC
CTGCGCACCGACATCGATGCGACCTGCACGCCCCGCCGCGCAAGTTCGAACCAACGTGGCCTCAACCAGA
TTTGGAATGTCAAAAAGCAGAGTGTCTATTTGATGAATTTGAGGAAATCTGGAACTTTGGGCCACCCAGG
CTCTCTAGATGAGACCACCTATGAAAGACTAGCAGAGGAAACGCTGGACTCTTTAGCAGAGTTTTTTGAA
GACCTTGCAGACAAGCCATACACGTTTGAGGACTATGATGTCTCCTTTGGGAGTGGTGTCTTAGCTGTCA
AACTGGGTGGAGATCTAGGAACCTATGTGATCAACAAGCAGACGCCAAACAAGCAAATCTGGCTATCTTC
TCCATCCAGTGGACCTAAGCGTTATGACTGGACTGGGAAAAACTGGGTGTACTCCCACGACGGCGTGTCC
CTCCATGAGCTGCTGGCCGCAGAGCTCACTAAAGCCTTAAAAACCAAACTGGACTTGTCTTCCTTGGCCT
ATTCCGGAAAAGATGCTTACCCTTACGACGTACCAGACTACGCAGACACGTACCGATACATCTAGAATTC
