[The description below was written by a language model from this plasmid's Addgene catalogue record.]
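Description:
pBlue-hFX(T133A)-HA is a pBluescript II-based plasmid (Stratagene backbone, about 2.96 kb without insert) carrying a mutant human frataxin cDNA. It is catalogued as a bacterial expression vector, is maintained in E. coli at high copy number, and is selected with ampicillin. pBluescript II is a general-purpose phagemid cloning vector, but the record includes no feature table. Backbone elements such as the origins of replication, the lac region and the flanking phage promoters are therefore not individually documented here. The listing of T7 as the 5′ sequencing primer is consistent with the standard T7 promoter and primer site next to the polylinker.

The insert is roughly 700 bp of human FXN (frataxin, also known as FRDA or X25) cDNA, cloned directionally between BamHI at the 5′ end and EcoRI at the 3′ end. Both sites are preserved, so the cassette can be excised and moved into other vectors. The coding sequence carries a point mutation changing threonine 133 to alanine. Its C terminus is fused to an HA epitope, and an AU1 epitope is also listed as a C-terminal tag, which would allow antibody-based detection of the encoded protein. Frataxin is a mitochondrial protein whose deficiency underlies Friedreich ataxia.

The record does not state the purpose of the T133A substitution, nor which promoter is meant to drive expression. The plasmid is most plausibly a cloning or shuttle intermediate, serving as a source of the tagged mutant cDNA for subcloning or for comparison with wild-type frataxin constructs.
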