Addgene plasmid #14989: pBlue-hFX(T133A)-HA
Depositing lab: Michael Ristow. Depositing organization: Friedrich-Schiller-Universitaet Jena.
Backbone
  Vector backbone: pBluescript II
  Backbone manufacturer: Stratagene
  Backbone size w/o insert (bp): 2961
  Vector type: Bacterial Expression
Growth in bacteria
  Bacterial resistance: Ampicillin, 100 μg/mL
  Growth temperature: 37°C
  Growth strain: DH5alpha
  Copy number: High Copy
Gene/Insert
  Gene/Insert name: human frataxin cDNA (alt names: hFX; FRX; frataxin)
  Species: H. sapiens (human)
  Insert size (bp): 700
  Mutation: changed threonine 133 to alanine
  Entrez Gene: FXN (a.k.a. CyaY, FA, FARR, FRDA, X25)
  Tag / fusion protein: HA (C terminal on insert); AU1 (C terminal on insert)
  Cloning method: Restriction Enzyme; 5′ cloning site BamHI (not destroyed); 3′ cloning site EcoRI (not destroyed)
  Sequencing primers: 5′ T7
Terms and licenses: Academic/Nonprofit Terms; Industry Terms: Not Available to Industry
How to cite: pBlue-hFX(T133A)-HA was a gift from Michael Ristow (Addgene plasmid # 14989 ; http://n2t.net/addgene:14989 ; RRID:Addgene_14989)
